Addgene plasmid #216843: pET-Duet_OPTN-thrombin-GST
Purpose: For expression in E. coli of OPTN (Internal ref. SMC1789)
Depositing lab: Sascha Martens. Depositing organization: University of Vienna. Publication: Control of mitophagy initiation and progression by the TBK1 adaptors NAP1 and SINTBAD. Adriaenssens E, Nguyen TN, Sawa-Makarska J, Khuu G, Schuschnig M, Shoebridge S, Watts EM, Csalyi KD, Padman BS, Lazarou M, Martens S. bioRxiv September 25, 202 10.1101/2023.09.25.559255.
Backbone
  Vector backbone: pET-Duet1
  Total vector size (bp): 7700
  Vector type: Bacterial Expression
Growth in bacteria
  Bacterial resistance: Ampicillin, 100 μg/mL
  Growth temperature: 37°C
  Growth strain: DH5alpha
  Copy number: Unknown
Gene/Insert
  Gene/Insert name: Optineurin
  Species: H. sapiens (human)
  Entrez Gene: OPTN (a.k.a. ALS12, FIP2, GLC1E, HIP7, HYPL, NRP, TFIIIA-INTP)
  Promoter: T7 promoter
  Tag / fusion protein: GST (C terminal on insert)
  Cloning method: Gibson Cloning
  Sequencing primers: 5′ T7
Terms and licenses: Academic/Nonprofit Terms; Industry Terms: Not Available to Industry
How to cite: pET-Duet_OPTN-thrombin-GST was a gift from Sascha Martens (Addgene plasmid # 216843 ; http://n2t.net/addgene:216843 ; RRID:Addgene_216843)
