[The description below was written by a language model from this plasmid's Addgene catalogue record and pLannotate feature annotations shown in this document.]
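Description:
pET-Duet_OPTN-thrombin-GST is a bacterial expression plasmid of about 7.8 kb, built on the pET-Duet1 backbone, for producing human optineurin (OPTN) in E. coli. It is maintained through a ColE1/pBR322-type origin accompanied by the bom region and the rop gene, which moderates copy number, and it is selected with ampicillin via the β-lactamase gene. An f1 origin is also present, along with short non-functional remnants of the tetracycline resistance gene inherited from the backbone lineage.

As is characteristic of Duet vectors, the plasmid carries two T7 promoter/lac operator units. In the annotated sequence the first unit (spanning the sequence origin, with its T7 gene 10 ribosome binding site) has no annotated coding sequence after it, while the OPTN open reading frame sits downstream of the second T7 promoter and lac operator. OPTN is followed by a short linker and then Schistosoma japonicum glutathione S-transferase, giving a C-terminal GST fusion. The plasmid name indicates that the linker holds a thrombin cleavage site, which would allow the tag to be removed after glutathione affinity purification, although the site is not annotated separately. An S-tag fragment from the vector lies beyond GST, but the record does not show whether it is translated. A T7 terminator ends the transcript. The plasmid-borne lacI gene supplies lac repressor, so expression is held off until IPTG induction in a host that provides T7 RNA polymerase. The construct was assembled by Gibson cloning. It comes from work on TBK1 adaptors and the initiation of mitophagy, where it serves as a source of recombinant optineurin.
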