Features (pLannotate 1.2.2; 22 found; start..end, strand, type, name):
      3..27      +  protein_bind   lac operator: The lac repressor binds to the lac operator to inhibit transcription in E. coli. This inhibition can be relieved by adding lactose or isopropyl-β-D-thiogalactopyranoside (IPTG). lac repressor encoded by lacI
     42..64      +  RBS            RBS: efficient ribosome binding site from bacteriophage T7 gene 10 (Olins and Rangwala, 1989)
    214..232     +  promoter       T7 promoter: promoter for bacteriophage T7 RNA polymerase
    233..257     +  protein_bind   lac operator: The lac repressor binds to the lac operator to inhibit transcription in E. coli. This inhibition can be relieved by adding lactose or isopropyl-β-D-thiogalactopyranoside (IPTG). lac repressor encoded by lacI
    300..2030    +  CDS            OPTN: OPTN_HUMAN - Also known as FIP2, GLC1E, HIP7, HYPL, NRP. Experimental evidence at protein level: Swiss-Prot protein existence level 1. (Microbial infection) May constitute a cellular target for adenovirus E3 14.7 and Bluetongue virus protein NS3 to inhibit innate immune response. From Homo sapiens (Human).
   2061..2713    +  CDS            GST (fragment): glutathione S-transferase from Schistosoma japonicum
   2727..2768    +  CDS            S-Tag (fragment): affinity and epitope tag derived from pancreatic ribonuclease A
   2798..2815    +  CDS            SET1 (fragment): solubility-enhancement tag derived from T7 phage gene 10B
   2823..2870    +  terminator     T7 terminator: transcription terminator for bacteriophage T7 RNA polymerase
   2907..3362    +  rep_origin     f1 ori (sequence partly withheld): f1 bacteriophage origin of replication; arrow indicates direction of (+) strand synthesis
   3477..4337    -  CDS            AmpR: β-lactamase; bla; confers resistance to ampicillin, carbenicillin, and related antibiotics
   4338..4430    -  promoter       AmpR promoter: bla
   4511..5099    +  rep_origin     ori: high-copy-number ColE1/pMB1/pBR322/pUC origin of replication
   5285..5424    -  misc_feature   bom: basis of mobility region from pBR322
   5526..5717    -  CDS            rop: Rop protein, which maintains plasmids at low copy number; rop
   5734..6114    +  CDS            YPB1_ECOLX: Protein predicted: Swiss-Prot protein existence level 4. From Escherichia coli.
   6176..6240    -  CDS            TcR (fragment): tetracycline efflux protein; tet; confers resistance to tetracycline
   6255..6276    -  protein_bind   CAP binding site: CAP binding activates transcription in the presence of cAMP. E. coli catabolite activator protein
   6289..7371    -  CDS            lacI: lac repressor; lacI; The lac repressor binds to the lac operator to inhibit transcription in E. coli. This inhibition can be relieved by adding lactose or isopropyl-β-D-thiogalactopyranoside (IPTG).
   7372..7449    -  promoter       lacI promoter: lacI
   7457..7736    -  CDS            TcR (fragment): tetracycline efflux protein; tet; confers resistance to tetracycline
   7762..2       +  promoter       T7 promoter (across the origin): promoter for bacteriophage T7 RNA polymerase
>Addgene plasmid #216843 | pET-Duet_OPTN-thrombin-GST | addgene full sequence | sequence record 430432 | Addgene NGS Result
GGGGAATTGTGAGCGGATAACAATTCCCCTCTAGAAATAATTTTGTTTAACTTTAAGAAGGAGATATACC
ATGGGCAGCAGCCATCACCATCATCACCACAGCCAGGATCCGAATTCGAGCTCGGCGCGCCTGCAGGTCG
ACAAGCTTGCGGCCGCATAATGCTTAAGTCGAACAGAAAGTAATCGTATTGTACACGGCCGCATAATCGA
AATTAATACGACTCACTATAGGGGAATTGTGAGCGGATAACAATTCCCCATCTTAGTATATTAGTTAAGT
ATAAGAAGGAGATATACATATGTCCCATCAACCTCTCAGCTGCCTCACTGAAAAGGAGGACAGCCCCAGT
GAAAGCACAGGAAATGGACCCCCCCACCTGGCCCACCCAAACCTGGACACGTTTACCCCGGAGGAGCTGC
TGCAGCAGATGAAAGAGCTCCTGACCGAGAACCACCAGCTGAAAGAAGCCATGAAGCTAAATAATCAAGC
CATGAAAGGGAGATTTGAGGAGCTTTCGGCCTGGACAGAGAAACAGAAGGAAGAACGCCAGTTTTTTGAG
ATACAGAGCAAAGAAGCAAAAGAGCGTCTAATGGCCTTGAGTCATGAGAATGAGAAATTGAAGGAAGAGC
TTGGAAAACTAAAAGGGAAATCAGAAAGGTCATCTGAGGACCCCACTGATGACTCCAGGCTTCCCAGGGC
CGAAGCGGAGCAGGAAAAGGACCAGCTCAGGACCCAGGTGGTGAGGCTACAAGCAGAGAAGGCAGACCTG
TTGGGCATCGTGTCTGAACTGCAGCTCAAGCTGAACTCCAGCGGCTCCTCAGAAGATTCCTTTGTTGAAA
TTAGGATGGCTGAAGGAGAAGCAGAAGGGTCAGTAAAAGAAATCAAGCATAGTCCTGGGCCCACGAGAAC
AGTCTCCACTGGCACGGCATTGTCTAAATATAGGAGCAGATCTGCAGATGGGGCCAAGAATTACTTCGAA
CATGAGGAGTTAACTGTGAGCCAGCTCCTGCTGTGCCTAAGGGAAGGGAATCAGAAGGTGGAGAGACTTG
AAGTTGCACTCAAGGAGGCCAAAGAAAGAGTTTCAGATTTTGAAAAGAAAACAAGTAATCGTTCTGAGAT
TGAAACCCAGACAGAGGGGAGCACAGAGAAAGAGAATGATGAAGAGAAAGGCCCGGAGACTGTTGGAAGC
GAAGTGGAAGCACTGAACCTCCAGGTGACATCTCTGTTTAAGGAGCTTCAAGAGGCTCATACAAAACTCA
GCGAAGCTGAGCTAATGAAGAAGAGACTTCAAGAAAAGTGTCAGGCCCTTGAAAGGAAAAATTCTGCAAT
TCCATCAGAGTTGAATGAAAAGCAAGAGCTTGTTTATACTAACAAAAAGTTAGAGCTACAAGTGGAAAGC
ATGCTATCAGAAATCAAAATGGAACAGGCTAAAACAGAGGATGAAAAGTCCAAATTAACTGTGCTACAGA
TGACACACAACAAGCTTCTTCAAGAACATAATAATGCATTGAAAACAATTGAGGAACTAACAAGAAAAGA
GTCAGAAAAAGTGGACAGGGCAGTGCTGAAGGAACTGAGTGAAAAACTGGAACTGGCAGAGAAGGCTCTG
GCTTCCAAACAGCTGCAAATGGATGAAATGAAGCAAACCATTGCCAAGCAGGAAGAGGACCTGGAAACCA
TGACCATCCTCAGGGCTCAGATGGAAGTTTACTGTTCTGATTTTCATGCTGAAAGAGCAGCGAGAGAGAA
AATTCATGAGGAAAAGGAGCAACTGGCATTGCAGCTGGCAGTTCTGCTGAAAGAGAATGATGCTTTCGAA
GACGGAGGCAGGCAGTCCTTGATGGAGATGCAGAGTCGTCATGGGGCGAGAACAAGTGACTCTGACCAGC
AGGCTTACCTTGTTCAAAGAGGAGCTGAGGACAGGGACTGGCGGCAACAGCGGAATATTCCGATTCATTC
CTGCCCCAAGTGTGGAGAGGTTCTGCCTGACATAGACACGTTACAGATTCACGTGATGGATTGCATCATT
GGATCACTGGTTCCGCGTGGATCCGGCGGATCCCCTATACTAGGTTATTGGAAAATTAAGGGCCTTGTGC
AACCCACTCGACTTCTTTTGGAATATCTTGAAGAAAAATATGAAGAGCATTTGTATGAGCGCGATGAAGG
TGATAAATGGCGAAACAAAAAGTTTGAATTGGGTTTGGAGTTTCCCAATCTTCCTTATTATATTGATGGT
GATGTTAAATTAACACAGTCTATGGCCATCATACGTTATATAGCTGACAAGCACAACATGTTGGGTGGTT
GTCCAAAAGAGCGTGCAGAGATTTCAATGCTTGAAGGAGCGGTTTTGGATATTAGATACGGTGTTTCGAG
AATTGCATATAGTAAAGACTTTGAAACTCTCAAAGTTGATTTTCTTAGCAAGCTACCTGAAATGCTGAAA
ATGTTCGAAGATCGTTTATGTCATAAAACATATTTAAATGGTGATCATGTAACCCATCCTGACTTCATGT
TGTATGACGCTCTTGATGTTGTTTTATACATGGACCCAATGTGCCTGGATGCGTTCCCAAAATTAGTTTG
TTTTAAAAAACGTATTGAAGCTATCCCACAAATTGATAAGTACTTGAAATCCAGCAAGTATATAGCATGG
CCTTTGCAGGGCTGGCAAGCCACGTTTGGTGGTGGCGACCATCCTCCAAAATAGCTCGAGTCTGGTAAAG
AAACCGCTGCTGCGAAATTTGAACGCCAGCACATGGACTCGTCTACTAGCGCAGCTTAATTAACCTAGGC
TGCTGCCACCGCTGAGCAATAACTAGCATAACCCCTTGGGGCCTCTAAACGGGTCTTGAGGGGTTTTTTG
CTGAAAGGAGGAACTATATCCGGATTGGCGAATGGG
[124 nt withheld, positions 2907-3030]
C
[91 nt withheld, positions 3032-3122]
A
[49 nt withheld, positions 3124-3172]
CCTTTGACGTTGGAGTCCACGTTCTTT
[37 nt withheld, positions 3200-3236]
ACCCTATCTCGGTCTATTCTTTTGATTTATAAGGGATTTTGCCGATTTCGGCCTATTGGTTAAAAAATGA
GCTGATTTAACAAAAATTTAACGCGAATTTTAACAAAATATTAACGTTTACAATTTCTGGCGGCACGATG
GCATGAGATTATCAAAAAGGATCTTCACCTAGATCCTTTTAAATTAAAAATGAAGTTTTAAATCAATCTA
AAGTATATATGAGTAAACTTGGTCTGACAGTTACCAATGCTTAATCAGTGAGGCACCTATCTCAGCGATC
TGTCTATTTCGTTCATCCATAGTTGCCTGACTCCCCGTCGTGTAGATAACTACGATACGGGAGGGCTTAC
CATCTGGCCCCAGTGCTGCAATGATACCGCGAGACCCACGCTCACCGGCTCCAGATTTATCAGCAATAAA
CCAGCCAGCCGGAAGGGCCGAGCGCAGAAGTGGTCCTGCAACTTTATCCGCCTCCATCCAGTCTATTAAT
TGTTGCCGGGAAGCTAGAGTAAGTAGTTCGCCAGTTAATAGTTTGCGCAACGTTGTTGCCATTGCTACAG
GCATCGTGGTGTCACGCTCGTCGTTTGGTATGGCTTCATTCAGCTCCGGTTCCCAACGATCAAGGCGAGT
TACATGATCCCCCATGTTGTGCAAAAAAGCGGTTAGCTCCTTCGGTCCTCCGATCGTTGTCAGAAGTAAG
TTGGCCGCAGTGTTATCACTCATGGTTATGGCAGCACTGCATAATTCTCTTACTGTCATGCCATCCGTAA
GATGCTTTTCTGTGACTGGTGAGTACTCAACCAAGTCATTCTGAGAATAGTGTATGCGGCGACCGAGTTG
CTCTTGCCCGGCGTCAATACGGGATAATACCGCGCCACATAGCAGAACTTTAAAAGTGCTCATCATTGGA
AAACGTTCTTCGGGGCGAAAACTCTCAAGGATCTTACCGCTGTTGAGATCCAGTTCGATGTAACCCACTC
GTGCACCCAACTGATCTTCAGCATCTTTTACTTTCACCAGCGTTTCTGGGTGAGCAAAAACAGGAAGGCA
AAATGCCGCAAAAAAGGGAATAAGGGCGACACGGAAATGTTGAATACTCATACTCTTCCTTTTTCAATCA
TGATTGAAGCATTTATCAGGGTTATTGTCTCATGAGCGGATACATATTTGAATGTATTTAGAAAAATAAA
CAAATAGGTCATGACCAAAATCCCTTAACGTGAGTTTTCGTTCCACTGAGCGTCAGACCCCGTAGAAAAG
ATCAAAGGATCTTCTTGAGATCCTTTTTTTCTGCGCGTAATCTGCTGCTTGCAAACAAAAAAACCACCGC
TACCAGCGGTGGTTTGTTTGCCGGATCAAGAGCTACCAACTCTTTTTCCGAAGGTAACTGGCTTCAGCAG
AGCGCAGATACCAAATACTGTCCTTCTAGTGTAGCCGTAGTTAGGCCACCACTTCAAGAACTCTGTAGCA
CCGCCTACATACCTCGCTCTGCTAATCCTGTTACCAGTGGCTGCTGCCAGTGGCGATAAGTCGTGTCTTA
CCGGGTTGGACTCAAGACGATAGTTACCGGATAAGGCGCAGCGGTCGGGCTGAACGGGGGGTTCGTGCAC
ACAGCCCAGCTTGGAGCGAACGACCTACACCGAACTGAGATACCTACAGCGTGAGCTATGAGAAAGCGCC
ACGCTTCCCGAAGGGAGAAAGGCGGACAGGTATCCGGTAAGCGGCAGGGTCGGAACAGGAGAGCGCACGA
GGGAGCTTCCAGGGGGAAACGCCTGGTATCTTTATAGTCCTGTCGGGTTTCGCCACCTCTGACTTGAGCG
TCGATTTTTGTGATGCTCGTCAGGGGGGCGGAGCCTATGGAAAAACGCCAGCAACGCGGCCTTTTTACGG
TTCCTGGCCTTTTGCTGGCCTTTTGCTCACATGTTCTTTCCTGCGTTATCCCCTGATTCTGTGGATAACC
GTATTACCGCCTTTGAGTGAGCTGATACCGCTCGCCGCAGCCGAACGACCGAGCGCAGCGAGTCAGTGAG
CGAGGAAGCGGAAGAGCGCCTGATGCGGTATTTTCTCCTTACGCATCTGTGCGGTATTTCACACCGCAAT
GGTGCACTCTCAGTACAATCTGCTCTGATGCCGCATAGTTAAGCCAGTATACACTCCGCTATCGCTACGT
GACTGGGTCATGGCTGCGCCCCGACACCCGCCAACACCCGCTGACGCGCCCTGACGGGCTTGTCTGCTCC
CGGCATCCGCTTACAGACAAGCTGTGACCGTCTCCGGGAGCTGCATGTGTCAGAGGTTTTCACCGTCATC
ACCGAAACGCGCGAGGCAGCTGCGGTAAAGCTCATCAGCGTGGTCGTGAAGCGATTCACAGATGTCTGCC
TGTTCATCCGCGTCCAGCTCGTTGAGTTTCTCCAGAAGCGTTAATGTCTGGCTTCTGATAAAGCGGGCCA
TGTTAAGGGCGGTTTTTTCCTGTTTGGTCACTGATGCCTCCGTGTAAGGGGGATTTCTGTTCATGGGGGT
AATGATACCGATGAAACGAGAGAGGATGCTCACGATACGGGTTACTGATGATGAACATGCCCGGTTACTG
GAACGTTGTGAGGGTAAACAACTGGCGGTATGGATGCGGCGGGACCAGAGAAAAATCACTCAGGGTCAAT
GCCAGCGCTTCGTTAATACAGATGTAGGTGTTCCACAGGGTAGCCAGCAGCATCCTGCGATGCAGATCCG
GAACATAATGGTGCAGGGCGCTGACTTCCGCGTTTCCAGACTTTACGAAACACGGAAACCGAAGACCATT
CATGTTGTTGCTCAGGTCGCAGACGTTTTGCAGCAGCAGTCGCTTCACGTTCGCTCGCGTATCGGTGATT
CATTCTGCTAACCAGTAAGGCAACCCCGCCAGCCTAGCCGGGTCCTCAACGACAGGAGCACGATCATGCT
AGTCATGCCCCGCGCCCACCGGAAGGAGCTGACTGGGTTGAAGGCTCTCAAGGGCATCGGTCGAGATCCC
GGTGCCTAATGAGTGAGCTAACTTACATTAATTGCGTTGCGCTCACTGCCCGCTTTCCAGTCGGGAAACC
TGTCGTGCCAGCTGCATTAATGAATCGGCCAACGCGCGGGGAGAGGCGGTTTGCGTATTGGGCGCCAGGG
TGGTTTTTCTTTTCACCAGTGAGACGGGCAACAGCTGATTGCCCTTCACCGCCTGGCCCTGAGAGAGTTG
CAGCAAGCGGTCCACGCTGGTTTGCCCCAGCAGGCGAAAATCCTGTTTGATGGTGGTTAACGGCGGGATA
TAACATGAGCTGTCTTCGGTATCGTCGTATCCCACTACCGAGATGTCCGCACCAACGCGCAGCCCGGACT
CGGTAATGGCGCGCATTGCGCCCAGCGCCATCTGATCGTTGGCAACCAGCATCGCAGTGGGAACGATGCC
CTCATTCAGCATTTGCATGGTTTGTTGAAAACCGGACATGGCACTCCAGTCGCCTTCCCGTTCCGCTATC
GGCTGAATTTGATTGCGAGTGAGATATTTATGCCAGCCAGCCAGACGCAGACGCGCCGAGACAGAACTTA
ATGGGCCCGCTAACAGCGCGATTTGCTGGTGACCCAATGCGACCAGATGCTCCACGCCCAGTCGCGTACC
GTCTTCATGGGAGAAAATAATACTGTTGATGGGTGTCTGGTCAGAGACATCAAGAAATAACGCCGGAACA
TTAGTGCAGGCAGCTTCCACAGCAATGGCATCCTGGTCATCCAGCGGATAGTTAATGATCAGCCCACTGA
CGCGTTGCGCGAGAAGATTGTGCACCGCCGCTTTACAGGCTTCGACGCCGCTTCGTTCTACCATCGACAC
CACCACGCTGGCACCCAGTTGATCGGCGCGAGATTTAATCGCCGCGACAATTTGCGACGGCGCGTGCAGG
GCCAGACTGGAGGTGGCAACGCCAATCAGCAACGACTGTTTGCCCGCCAGTTGTTGTGCCACGCGGTTGG
GAATGTAATTCAGCTCCGCCATCGCCGCTTCCACTTTTTCCCGCGTTTTCGCAGAAACGTGGCTGGCCTG
GTTCACCACGCGGGAAACGGTCTGATAAGAGACACCGGCATACTCTGCGACATCGTATAACGTTACTGGT
TTCACATTCACCACCCTGAATTGACTCTCTTCCGGGCGCTATCATGCCATACCGCGAAAGGTTTTGCGCC
ATTCGATGGTGTCCGGGATCTCGACGCTCTCCCTTATGCGACTCCTGCATTAGGAAGCAGCCCAGTAGTA
GGTTGAGGCCGTTGAGCACCGCCGCCGCAAGGAATGGTGCATGCAAGGAGATGGCGCCCAACAGTCCCCC
GGCCACGGGGCCTGCCACCATACCCACGCCGAAACAAGCGCTCATGAGCCCGAAGTGGCGAGCCCGATCT
TCCCCATCGGTGATGTCGGCGATATAGGCGCCAGCAACCGCACCTGTGGCGCCGGTGATGCCGGCCACGA
TGCGTCCGGCGTAGAGGATCGAGATCGATCTCGATCCCGCGAAATTAATACGACTCACTATA
